Addgene plasmid #163562: pCMV_UdgX-APOBEC1-UdgX-NG-nCas9
Purpose: Mammalian CG-to-GC base editing
Depositing lab: David Liu. Depositing organization: Broad Institute. Publication: Efficient C*G-to-G*C base editors developed using CRISPRi screens, target-library analysis, and machine learning. Koblan LW, Arbab M, Shen MW, Hussmann JA, Anzalone AV, Doman JL, Newby GA, Yang D, Mok B, Replogle JM, Xu A, Sisley TA, Weissman JS, Adamson B, Liu DR. Nat Biotechnol. 2021 Jun 28. pii: 10.1038/s41587-021-00938-z. doi: 10.1038/s41587-021-00938-z. PubMed 34183861.
Backbone
  Vector backbone: pCMV
  Vector type: Mammalian Expression, CRISPR
Growth in bacteria
  Bacterial resistance: Ampicillin, 100 μg/mL
  Growth temperature: 37°C
  Growth strain: NEB Stable
  Copy number: High Copy
Gene/Insert
  Gene/Insert name: UdgX-APOBEC1-UdgX-NG-nCas9
  Species: H. sapiens (human)
  Mutation: nCas9 (D10A)NG (L111R, D1135V, G1218R, E1219F, A1322R, R1335V, T1337R)
  Cloning method: Gibson Cloning
Terms and licenses: Academic/Nonprofit Terms; Industry Terms: Not Available to Industry
How to cite: pCMV_UdgX-APOBEC1-UdgX-NG-nCas9 was a gift from David Liu (Addgene plasmid # 163562 ; http://n2t.net/addgene:163562 ; RRID:Addgene_163562)
