[The description below was written by a language model from this plasmid's Addgene catalogue record and pLannotate feature annotations shown in this document.]
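Description:
pCMV_UdgX-APOBEC1-UdgX-NG-nCas9 is a 9.8 kb mammalian expression plasmid on a pCMV backbone that encodes a C•G-to-G•C base editor for transient delivery into mammalian cells. It is maintained in E. coli through a high-copy ColE1/pUC-type origin and selected with ampicillin via the β-lactamase gene. Short remnants of lac regulatory elements, an SV40 promoter fragment and a pBR322 bom fragment are backbone leftovers with no evident role in the payload.

Expression is driven by the human cytomegalovirus immediate-early enhancer and promoter, which span the origin of the circular map, and terminated by the bovine growth hormone polyadenylation signal. A T7 promoter sits just upstream of the coding region and could support in vitro transcription. As the name indicates, the single fusion protein places the rat cytidine deaminase APOBEC1 between two copies of UdgX, followed by a Streptococcus pyogenes Cas9 nickase. The automated annotation identifies APOBEC1 and the two halves of Cas9 but leaves the flanking stretches unannotated, which is where the UdgX units would be expected to lie. The catalogue lists the insert species as human, although the annotated components are of rat and bacterial origin.

The Cas9 portion carries D10A, making it a nickase, plus the NG variant substitutions (L111R, D1135V, G1218R, E1219F, A1322R, R1335V, T1337R) that relax PAM recognition to NG sites and broaden the range of targetable positions. In this design the deaminase converts cytosine to uracil in the displaced strand, and UdgX, a uracil-binding glycosylase relative, is intended to bias repair of that lesion towards a C-to-G outcome. No guide RNA cassette is annotated, so the guide must be supplied separately.
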