Features (pLannotate 1.2.2; 17 found; start..end, strand, type, name):
      1..204     +  promoter       CMV promoter: human cytomegalovirus (CMV) immediate early promoter
    246..264     +  promoter       T7 promoter: promoter for bacteriophage T7 RNA polymerase
   1061..1741    +  CDS            Apobec1: ABEC1_RAT - Experimental evidence at protein level: Swiss-Prot protein existence level 1. Catalytic component of the apolipoprotein B mRNA editing enzyme complex which is responsible for the postranscriptional editing of a CAA codon for Gln to a UAA codon for stop in the APOB mRNA. May also play a role in the epigenetic regulation of gene expression by participating in DNA demethylation. From Rattus norvegicus (Rat).
   2561..4162    +  CDS            dCas9(N): N-terminal portion of catalytically inactive Streptococcus pyogenes dCas9 carrying the D10A mutation (Zetsche et al., 2015)
   4163..6657    +  CDS            Cas9(C) (fragment): C-terminal portion of Streptococcus pyogenes Cas9 (Zetsche et al., 2015)
   6779..7003    +  polyA_signal   bGH poly(A) signal: bovine growth hormone polyadenylation signal
   7007..7028    +  promoter       SV40 promoter (fragment): SV40 enhancer and early promoter
   7033..7049    +  misc_feature   MCS (fragment): pBluescript multiple cloning site
   7098..7114    -  protein_bind   lac operator: The lac repressor binds to the lac operator to inhibit transcription in E. coli. This inhibition can be relieved by adding lactose or isopropyl-β-D-thiogalactopyranoside (IPTG). lac repressor encoded by lacI
   7122..7152    -  promoter       lac promoter: promoter for the E. coli lac operon
   7167..7188    -  protein_bind   CAP binding site: CAP binding activates transcription in the presence of cAMP. E. coli catabolite activator protein
   7201..7293    -  CDS            lacI (fragment): lac repressor; lacI; The lac repressor binds to the lac operator to inhibit transcription in E. coli. This inhibition can be relieved by adding lactose or isopropyl-β-D-thiogalactopyranoside (IPTG).
   7476..8064    -  rep_origin     ori: high-copy-number ColE1/pMB1/pBR322/pUC origin of replication
   8235..9095    -  CDS            AmpR: β-lactamase; bla; confers resistance to ampicillin, carbenicillin, and related antibiotics
   9096..9200    -  promoter       AmpR promoter: bla
   9271..9315    -  misc_feature   bom (fragment): basis of mobility region from pBR322
   9470..9849    +  enhancer       CMV enhancer: human cytomegalovirus immediate early enhancer
>Addgene plasmid #163562 | pCMV_UdgX-APOBEC1-UdgX-NG-nCas9 | addgene full sequence | sequence record 320245 | Addgene NGS Result
GTGATGCGGTTTTGGCAGTACATCAATGGGCGTGGATAGCGGTTTGACTCACGGGGATTTCCAAGTCTCC
ACCCCATTGACGTCAATGGGAGTTTGTTTTGGCACCAAAATCAACGGGACTTTCCAAAATGTCGTAACAA
CTCCGCCCCATTGACGCAAATGGGCGGTAGGCGTGTACGGTGGGAGGTCTATATAAGCAGAGCTGGTTTA
GTGAACCGTCAGATCCGCTAGAGATCCGCGGCCGCTAATACGACTCACTATAGGGAGAGCCGCCACCATG
AAACGGACAGCCGACGGAAGCGAGTTCGAGTCACCAAAGAAGAAGCGGAAAGTCATGGCCGGAGCACAGG
ATTTTGTCCCACATACTGCCGATCTGGCTGAGCTGGCTGCCGCCGCTGGAGAGTGTAGAGGATGCGGGCT
GTACCGGGATGCCACACAGGCCGTGTTCGGAGCAGGCGGCAGGAGCGCCCGCATCATGATGATCGGCGAG
CAGCCAGGCGATAAGGAGGACCTGGCCGGCCTGCCATTTGTGGGACCAGCAGGCCGGCTGCTGGACAGAG
CCCTGGAGGCCGCCGACATCGATAGGGACGCCCTGTACGTGACCAACGCCGTGAAGCACTTCAAGTTTAC
ACGCGCCGCAGGAGGCAAGAGGAGAATCCACAAGACCCCCTCTCGGACAGAGGTGGTGGCCTGCAGACCT
TGGCTGATCGCCGAGATGACCAGCGTGGAGCCAGATGTGGTGGTGCTGCTGGGAGCAACAGCAGCAAAGG
CCCTGCTGGGCAATGACTTCAGGGTGACCCAGCACAGGGGAGAGGTGCTGCACGTGGACGATGTGCCAGG
CGATCCTGCCCTGGTGGCAACCGTGCACCCTAGCTCCCTGCTGAGAGGCCCAAAGGAGGAGCGGGAATCC
GCCTTCGCTGGGCTGGTGGACGACCTGAGAGTGGCTGCCGATGTGAGACCTTCTGGAGGATCTAGCGGAG
GCTCCTCTGGCAGCGAGACACCAGGAACAAGCGAGTCAGCAACACCAGAGAGCAGTGGCGGCAGCAGCGG
GGGGTCATCCTCAGAGACTGGGCCTGTCGCCGTCGATCCAACCCTGCGCCGCCGGATTGAACCTCACGAG
TTTGAAGTGTTCTTTGACCCCCGGGAGCTGAGAAAGGAGACATGCCTGCTGTACGAGATCAACTGGGGAG
GCAGGCACTCCATCTGGAGGCACACCTCTCAGAACACAAATAAGCACGTGGAGGTGAACTTCATCGAGAA
GTTTACCACAGAGCGGTACTTCTGCCCCAATACCAGATGTAGCATCACATGGTTTCTGAGCTGGTCCCCT
TGCGGAGAGTGTAGCAGGGCCATCACCGAGTTCCTGTCCAGATATCCACACGTGACACTGTTTATCTACA
TCGCCAGGCTGTATCACCACGCAGACCCAAGGAATAGGCAGGGCCTGCGCGATCTGATCAGCTCCGGCGT
GACCATCCAGATCATGACAGAGCAGGAGTCCGGCTACTGCTGGCGGAACTTCGTGAATTATTCTCCTAGC
AACGAGGCCCACTGGCCTAGGTACCCACACCTGTGGGTGCGCCTGTACGTGCTGGAGCTGTATTGCATCA
TCCTGGGCCTGCCCCCTTGTCTGAATATCCTGCGGAGAAAGCAGCCCCAGCTGACCTTCTTTACAATCGC
CCTGCAGTCTTGTCACTATCAGAGGCTGCCACCCCACATCCTGTGGGCCACAGGCCTGAAGTCTGGAGGA
TCTAGCGGAGGATCCTCTGGCAGCGAGACACCAGGAACAAGCGAGTCAGCAACACCAGAGAGCAGTGGCG
GCAGCAGCGGCGGCAGCATGGCCGGAGCACAGGATTTTGTCCCACATACTGCCGATCTGGCTGAGCTGGC
TGCCGCCGCTGGAGAGTGTAGAGGATGCGGGCTGTACCGGGATGCCACACAGGCCGTGTTCGGAGCAGGC
GGCAGGAGCGCCCGCATCATGATGATCGGCGAGCAGCCAGGCGATAAGGAGGACCTGGCCGGCCTGCCAT
TTGTGGGACCAGCAGGCCGGCTGCTGGACAGAGCCCTGGAGGCCGCCGACATCGATAGGGACGCCCTGTA
CGTGACCAACGCCGTGAAGCACTTCAAGTTTACACGCGCCGCAGGAGGCAAGAGGAGAATCCACAAGACC
CCCTCTCGGACAGAGGTGGTGGCCTGCAGACCTTGGCTGATCGCCGAGATGACCAGCGTGGAGCCAGATG
TGGTGGTGCTGCTGGGAGCAACAGCAGCAAAGGCCCTGCTGGGCAATGACTTCAGGGTGACCCAGCACAG
GGGAGAGGTGCTGCACGTGGACGATGTGCCAGGCGATCCTGCCCTGGTGGCAACCGTGCACCCTAGCTCC
CTGCTGAGAGGCCCAAAGGAGGAGCGGGAATCCGCCTTCGCTGGGCTGGTGGACGACCTGAGAGTGGCTG
CCGATGTGAGACCTAGCGGTGGTAGTTCTGGCGGTAGCTCAGGATCTGAAACTCCCGGCACATCTGAAAG
CGCGACTCCCGAATCATCTGGTGGATCTTCAGGTGGAAGTGACAAGAAGTACAGCATCGGCCTGGCCATC
GGCACCAACTCTGTGGGCTGGGCCGTGATCACCGACGAGTACAAGGTGCCCAGCAAGAAATTCAAGGTGC
TGGGCAACACCGACCGGCACAGCATCAAGAAGAACCTGATCGGAGCCCTGCTGTTCGACAGCGGCGAAAC
AGCCGAGGCCACCCGGCTGAAGAGAACCGCCAGAAGAAGATACACCAGACGGAAGAACCGGATCTGCTAT
CTGCAAGAGATCTTCAGCAACGAGATGGCCAAGGTGGACGACAGCTTCTTCCACAGACTGGAAGAGTCCT
TCCTGGTGGAAGAGGATAAGAAGCACGAGCGGCACCCCATCTTCGGCAACATCGTGGACGAGGTGGCCTA
CCACGAGAAGTACCCCACCATCTACCACCTGAGAAAGAAACTGGTGGACAGCACCGACAAGGCCGACCTG
CGGCTGATCTATCTGGCCCTGGCCCACATGATCAAGTTCCGGGGCCACTTCCTGATCGAGGGCGACCTGA
ACCCCGACAACAGCGACGTGGACAAGCTGTTCATCCAGCTGGTGCAGACCTACAACCAGCTGTTCGAGGA
AAACCCCATCAACGCCAGCGGCGTGGACGCCAAGGCCATCCTGTCTGCCAGACTGAGCAAGAGCAGACGG
CTGGAAAATCTGATCGCCCAGCTGCCCGGCGAGAAGAAGAATGGCCTGTTCGGAAACCTGATTGCCCTGA
GCCTGGGCCTGACCCCCAACTTCAAGAGCAACTTCGACCTGGCCGAGGATGCCAAACTGCAGCTGAGCAA
GGACACCTACGACGACGACCTGGACAACCTGCTGGCCCAGATCGGCGACCAGTACGCCGACCTGTTTCTG
GCCGCCAAGAACCTGTCCGACGCCATCCTGCTGAGCGACATCCTGAGAGTGAACACCGAGATCACCAAGG
CCCCCCTGAGCGCCTCTATGATCAAGAGATACGACGAGCACCACCAGGACCTGACCCTGCTGAAAGCTCT
CGTGCGGCAGCAGCTGCCTGAGAAGTACAAAGAGATTTTCTTCGACCAGAGCAAGAACGGCTACGCCGGC
TACATTGACGGCGGAGCCAGCCAGGAAGAGTTCTACAAGTTCATCAAGCCCATCCTGGAAAAGATGGACG
GCACCGAGGAACTGCTCGTGAAGCTGAACAGAGAGGACCTGCTGCGGAAGCAGCGGACCTTCGACAACGG
CAGCATCCCCCACCAGATCCACCTGGGAGAGCTGCACGCCATTCTGCGGCGGCAGGAAGATTTTTACCCA
TTCCTGAAGGACAACCGGGAAAAGATCGAGAAGATCCTGACCTTCCGCATCCCCTACTACGTGGGCCCTC
TGGCCAGGGGAAACAGCAGATTCGCCTGGATGACCAGAAAGAGCGAGGAAACCATCACCCCCTGGAACTT
CGAGGAAGTGGTGGACAAGGGCGCTTCCGCCCAGAGCTTCATCGAGCGGATGACCAACTTCGATAAGAAC
CTGCCCAACGAGAAGGTGCTGCCCAAGCACAGCCTGCTGTACGAGTACTTCACCGTGTATAACGAGCTGA
CCAAAGTGAAATACGTGACCGAGGGAATGAGAAAGCCCGCCTTCCTGAGCGGCGAGCAGAAAAAGGCCAT
CGTGGACCTGCTGTTCAAGACCAACCGGAAAGTGACCGTGAAGCAGCTGAAAGAGGACTACTTCAAGAAA
ATCGAGTGCTTCGACTCCGTGGAAATCTCCGGCGTGGAAGATCGGTTCAACGCCTCCCTGGGCACATACC
ACGATCTGCTGAAAATTATCAAGGACAAGGACTTCCTGGACAATGAGGAAAACGAGGACATTCTGGAAGA
TATCGTGCTGACCCTGACACTGTTTGAGGACAGAGAGATGATCGAGGAACGGCTGAAAACCTATGCCCAC
CTGTTCGACGACAAAGTGATGAAGCAGCTGAAGCGGCGGAGATACACCGGCTGGGGCAGGCTGAGCCGGA
AGCTGATCAACGGCATCCGGGACAAGCAGTCCGGCAAGACAATCCTGGATTTCCTGAAGTCCGACGGCTT
CGCCAACAGAAACTTCATGCAGCTGATCCACGACGACAGCCTGACCTTTAAAGAGGACATCCAGAAAGCC
CAGGTGTCCGGCCAGGGCGATAGCCTGCACGAGCACATTGCCAATCTGGCCGGCAGCCCCGCCATTAAGA
AGGGCATCCTGCAGACAGTGAAGGTGGTGGACGAGCTCGTGAAAGTGATGGGCCGGCACAAGCCCGAGAA
CATCGTGATCGAAATGGCCAGAGAGAACCAGACCACCCAGAAGGGACAGAAGAACAGCCGCGAGAGAATG
AAGCGGATCGAAGAGGGCATCAAAGAGCTGGGCAGCCAGATCCTGAAAGAACACCCCGTGGAAAACACCC
AGCTGCAGAACGAGAAGCTGTACCTGTACTACCTGCAGAATGGGCGGGATATGTACGTGGACCAGGAACT
GGACATCAACCGGCTGTCCGACTACGATGTGGACCATATCGTGCCTCAGAGCTTTCTGAAGGACGACTCC
ATCGACAACAAGGTGCTGACCAGAAGCGACAAGAACCGGGGCAAGAGCGACAACGTGCCCTCCGAAGAGG
TCGTGAAGAAGATGAAGAACTACTGGCGGCAGCTGCTGAACGCCAAGCTGATTACCCAGAGAAAGTTCGA
CAATCTGACCAAGGCCGAGAGAGGCGGCCTGAGCGAACTGGATAAGGCCGGCTTCATCAAGAGACAGCTG
GTGGAAACCCGGCAGATCACAAAGCACGTGGCACAGATCCTGGACTCCCGGATGAACACTAAGTACGACG
AGAATGACAAGCTGATCCGGGAAGTGAAAGTGATCACCCTGAAGTCCAAGCTGGTGTCCGATTTCCGGAA
GGATTTCCAGTTTTACAAAGTGCGCGAGATCAACAACTACCACCACGCCCACGACGCCTACCTGAACGCC
GTCGTGGGAACCGCCCTGATCAAAAAGTACCCTAAGCTGGAAAGCGAGTTCGTGTACGGCGACTACAAGG
TGTACGACGTGCGGAAGATGATCGCCAAGAGCGAGCAGGAAATCGGCAAGGCTACCGCCAAGTACTTCTT
CTACAGCAACATCATGAACTTTTTCAAGACCGAGATTACCCTGGCCAACGGCGAGATCCGGAAGCGGCCT
CTGATCGAGACAAACGGCGAAACCGGGGAGATCGTGTGGGATAAGGGCCGGGATTTTGCCACCGTGCGGA
AAGTGCTGAGCATGCCCCAAGTGAATATCGTGAAAAAGACCGAGGTGCAGACAGGCGGCTTCAGCAAAGA
GTCTATCAGGCCCAAGAGGAACAGCGATAAGCTGATCGCCAGAAAGAAGGACTGGGACCCTAAGAAGTAC
GGCGGCTTCGTCAGCCCCACCGTGGCCTATTCTGTGCTGGTGGTGGCCAAAGTGGAAAAGGGCAAGTCCA
AGAAACTGAAGAGTGTGAAAGAGCTGCTGGGGATCACCATCATGGAAAGAAGCAGCTTCGAGAAGAATCC
CATCGACTTTCTGGAAGCCAAGGGCTACAAAGAAGTGAAAAAGGACCTGATCATCAAGCTGCCTAAGTAC
TCCCTGTTCGAGCTGGAAAACGGCCGGAAGAGAATGCTGGCCTCTGCCAGATTCCTGCAGAAGGGAAACG
AACTGGCCCTGCCCTCCAAATATGTGAACTTCCTGTACCTGGCCAGCCACTATGAGAAGCTGAAGGGCTC
CCCCGAGGATAATGAGCAGAAACAGCTGTTTGTGGAACAGCACAAGCACTACCTGGACGAGATCATCGAG
CAGATCAGCGAGTTCTCCAAGAGAGTGATCCTGGCCGACGCTAATCTGGACAAAGTGCTGTCCGCCTACA
ACAAGCACCGGGATAAGCCCATCAGAGAGCAGGCCGAGAATATCATCCACCTGTTTACCCTGACCAATCT
GGGAGCCCCTAGGGCCTTCAAGTACTTTGACACCACCATCGACCGGAAGGTGTACAGGAGCACCAAAGAG
GTGCTGGACGCCACCCTGATCCACCAGAGCATCACCGGCCTGTACGAGACACGGATCGACCTGTCTCAGC
TGGGAGGTGACTCTGGCGGCTCAAAAAGAACCGCCGACGGCAGCGAATTCGAGCCCAAGAAGAAGAGGAA
AGTCTAACCGGTCATCATCACCATCACCATTGAGTTTAAACCCGCTGATCAGCCTCGACTGTGCCTTCTA
GTTGCCAGCCATCTGTTGTTTGCCCCTCCCCCGTGCCTTCCTTGACCCTGGAAGGTGCCACTCCCACTGT
CCTTTCCTAATAAAATGAGGAAATTGCATCGCATTGTCTGAGTAGGTGTCATTCTATTCTGGGGGGTGGG
GTGGGGCAGGACAGCAAGGGGGAGGATTGGGAAGACAATAGCAGGCATGCTGGGGATGCGGTGGGCTCTA
TGGCTTCTGAGGCGGAAAGAACCAGCTGGGGCTCGATACCGTCGACCTCTAGCTAGAGCTTGGCGTAATC
ATGGTCATAGCTGTTTCCTGTGTGAAATTGTTATCCGCTCACAATTCCACACAACATACGAGCCGGAAGC
ATAAAGTGTAAAGCCTAGGGTGCCTAATGAGTGAGCTAACTCACATTAATTGCGTTGCGCTCACTGCCCG
CTTTCCAGTCGGGAAACCTGTCGTGCCAGCTGCATTAATGAATCGGCCAACGCGCGGGAAGAGGCGGTTT
GCGTATTGGGCGCTCTTCCGCTTCCTCGCTCACTGACTCGCTGCGCTCGGTCGTTCGGCTGCGGCGAGCG
GTATCAGCTCACTCAAAGGCGGTAATACGGTTATCCACAGAATCAGGGGATAACGCAGGAAAGAACATGT
GAGCAAAAGGCCAGCAAAAGGCCAGGAACCGTAAAAAGGCCGCGTTGCTGGCGTTTTTCCATAGGCTCCG
CCCCCCTGACGAGCATCACAAAAATCGACGCTCAAGTCAGAGGTGGCGAAACCCGACAGGACTATAAAGA
TACCAGGCGTTTCCCCCTGGAAGCTCCCTCGTGCGCTCTCCTGTTCCGACCCTGCCGCTTACCGGATACC
TGTCCGCCTTTCTCCCTTCGGGAAGCGTGGCGCTTTCTCATAGCTCACGCTGTAGGTATCTCAGTTCGGT
GTAGGTCGTTCGCTCCAAGCTGGGCTGTGTGCACGAACCCCCCGTTCAGCCCGACCGCTGCGCCTTATCC
GGTAACTATCGTCTTGAGTCCAACCCGGTAAGACACGACTTATCGCCACTGGCAGCAGCCACTGGTAACA
GGATTAGCAGAGCGAGGTATGTAGGCGGTGCTACAGAGTTCTTGAAGTGGTGGCCTAACTACGGCTACAC
TAGAAGAACAGTATTTGGTATCTGCGCTCTGCTGAAGCCAGTTACCTTCGGAAAAAGAGTTGGTAGCTCT
TGATCCGGCAAACAAACCACCGCTGGTAGCGGTGGTTTTTTTGTTTGCAAGCAGCAGATTACGCGCAGAA
AAAAAGGATCTCAAGAAGATCCTTTGATCTTTTCTACGGGGTCTGACACTCAGTGGAACGAAAACTCACG
TTAAGGGATTTTGGTCATGAGATTATCAAAAAGGATCTTCACCTAGATCCTTTTAAATTAAAAATGAAGT
TTTAAATCAATCTAAAGTATATATGAGTAAACTTGGTCTGACAGTTACCAATGCTTAATCAGTGAGGCAC
CTATCTCAGCGATCTGTCTATTTCGTTCATCCATAGTTGCCTGACTCCCCGTCGTGTAGATAACTACGAT
ACGGGAGGGCTTACCATCTGGCCCCAGTGCTGCAATGATACCGCGAGACCCACGCTCACCGGCTCCAGAT
TTATCAGCAATAAACCAGCCAGCCGGAAGGGCCGAGCGCAGAAGTGGTCCTGCAACTTTATCCGCCTCCA
TCCAGTCTATTAATTGTTGCCGGGAAGCTAGAGTAAGTAGTTCGCCAGTTAATAGTTTGCGCAACGTTGT
TGCCATTGCTACAGGCATCGTGGTGTCACGCTCGTCGTTTGGTATGGCTTCATTCAGCTCCGGTTCCCAA
CGATCAAGGCGAGTTACATGATCCCCCATGTTGTGCAAAAAAGCGGTTAGCTCCTTCGGTCCTCCGATCG
TTGTCAGAAGTAAGTTGGCCGCAGTGTTATCACTCATGGTTATGGCAGCACTGCATAATTCTCTTACTGT
CATGCCATCCGTAAGATGCTTTTCTGTGACTGGTGAGTACTCAACCAAGTCATTCTGAGAATAGTGTATG
CGGCGACCGAGTTGCTCTTGCCCGGCGTCAATACGGGATAATACCGCGCCACATAGCAGAACTTTAAAAG
TGCTCATCATTGGAAAACGTTCTTCGGGGCGAAAACTCTCAAGGATCTTACCGCTGTTGAGATCCAGTTC
GATGTAACCCACTCGTGCACCCAACTGATCTTCAGCATCTTTTACTTTCACCAGCGTTTCTGGGTGAGCA
AAAACAGGAAGGCAAAATGCCGCAAAAAAGGGAATAAGGGCGACACGGAAATGTTGAATACTCATACTCT
TCCTTTTTCAATATTATTGAAGCATTTATCAGGGTTATTGTCTCATGAGCGGATACATATTTGAATGTAT
TTAGAAAAATAAACAAATAGGGGTTCCGCGCACATTTCCCCGAAAAGTGCCACCTGACGTCGACGGATCG
GGAGATCGATCTCCCGATCCCCTAGGGTCGACTCTCAGTACAATCTGCTCTGATGCCGCATAGTTAAGCC
AGTATCTGCTCCCTGCTTGTGTGTTGGAGGTCGCTGAGTAGTGCGCGAGCAAAATTTAAGCTACAACAAG
GCAAGGCTTGACCGACAATTGCATGAAGAATCTGCTTAGGGTTAGGCGTTTTGCGCTGCTTCGCGATGTA
CGGGCCAGATATACGCGTTGACATTGATTATTGACTAGTTATTAATAGTAATCAATTACGGGGTCATTAG
TTCATAGCCCATATATGGAGTTCCGCGTTACATAACTTACGGTAAATGGCCCGCCTGGCTGACCGCCCAA
CGACCCCCGCCCATTGACGTCAATAATGACGTATGTTCCCATAGTAACGCCAATAGGGACTTTCCATTGA
CGTCAATGGGTGGAGTATTTACGGTAAACTGCCCACTTGGCAGTACATCAAGTGTATCATATGCCAAGTA
CGCCCCCTATTGACGTCAATGACGGTAAATGGCCCGCCTGGCATTATGCCCAGTACATGACCTTATGGGA
CTTTCCTACTTGGCAGTACATCTACGTATTAGTCATCGCTATTACCATG
